Addgene plasmid #159890: pSicoR-eIF1a-GFP-RPL10a
Purpose: Expresses GFP-RPL10a for ribosomal immunoprecipitation
Depositing lab: James Ellis. Depositing organization: Hospital for Sick Children. Publication: Shifts in Ribosome Engagement Impact Key Gene Sets in Neurodevelopment and Ubiquitination in Rett Syndrome. Rodrigues DC, Mufteev M, Weatheritt RJ, Djuric U, Ha KCH, Ross PJ, Wei W, Piekna A, Sartori MA, Byres L, Mok RSF, Zaslavsky K, Pasceri P, Diamandis P, Morris Q, Blencowe BJ, Ellis J. Cell Rep. 2020 Mar 24;30(12):4179-4196.e11. doi: 10.1016/j.celrep.2020.02.107. PubMed 32209477.
Backbone
  Vector backbone: pSicoR-eIF1a-mCherry
  Backbone size w/o insert (bp): 6909
  Total vector size (bp): 8295
  Vector type: Lentiviral
Growth in bacteria
  Bacterial resistance: Ampicillin, 100 μg/mL
  Growth temperature: 37°C
  Growth strain: NEB Stable
  Copy number: High Copy
Gene/Insert
  Gene/Insert name: RPL10a
  Species: H. sapiens (human)
  Insert size (bp): 1386
  GenBank ID: NM_007104.5
  Entrez Gene: RPL10A (a.k.a. CSA19, Csa-19, L10A, NEDD6)
  Promoter: eIF1a
  Tag / fusion protein: GFP (N terminal on insert)
  Cloning method: Restriction Enzyme; 5′ cloning site NheI (not destroyed); 3′ cloning site EcoRI (destroyed during cloning)
  Sequencing primers: 5′ ACCGGTGCCTAGAGAAGGTGG; 3′ CATAGCGTAAAAGGAGCAACA
Terms and licenses: Academic/Nonprofit Terms; Industry Terms: Not Available to Industry
How to cite: pSicoR-eIF1a-GFP-RPL10a was a gift from James Ellis (Addgene plasmid # 159890 ; http://n2t.net/addgene:159890 ; RRID:Addgene_159890)
