[The description below was written by a language model from this plasmid's Addgene catalogue record, the feature table of its GenBank file and pLannotate feature annotations shown in this document.]
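Description:
pSicoR-eIF1a-GFP-RPL10a is an HIV-1-based lentiviral transfer plasmid built on the pSicoR-eIF1a-mCherry backbone, in which the mCherry reporter has been replaced by a GFP-RPL10a fusion (only a few codons annotated as mCherry remain upstream of the insert). It is maintained in E. coli through a high-copy ColE1/pUC-type origin and an ampicillin resistance (beta-lactamase) gene. The viral portion has the usual layout for packaging: a CMV enhancer/promoter fused to a truncated 5' LTR to drive genomic RNA production in producer cells, the Psi packaging signal with a gag fragment, the Rev response element, the cPPT/CTS, a WPRE to enhance transcript expression, and a truncated downstream LTR. The catalogue gives a total size of 8,295 bp, while the sequenced record is 8,284 nt. The two feature tables agree apart from a small coordinate offset.

The payload is human RPL10A, a large ribosomal subunit protein, tagged at its N terminus with EGFP through a short linker derived from a multiple cloning site. Expression is driven by the promoter the catalogue calls eIF1a, annotated in the sequence as the EF-1α core promoter followed by an HTLV-1 5' LTR fragment, with a Kozak consensus at the start codon. Two loxP sites flank the promoter and fusion cassette, a pSicoR design feature under which Cre recombinase would be expected to excise the intervening DNA. Fragments of the mouse U6 promoter used for shRNA expression in pSicoR vectors are also present around the first loxP site, but no hairpin is annotated. No mammalian drug-selection marker is annotated, so GFP fluorescence is the only evident way to identify transduced cells. The stated purpose is to express GFP-tagged ribosomes for ribosomal immunoprecipitation, allowing ribosome-associated mRNAs to be recovered through the GFP tag.
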