LOCUS       pSicoR_GFP_RPL10 8295 bp ds-DNA circular 23-JAN-2019
DEFINITION  synthetic circular DNA.
ACCESSION
VERSION     .
KEYWORDS    pSicoR-Ef1a-mCh-Puro.
SOURCE      synthetic DNA construct
  ORGANISM  synthetic DNA construct.
REFERENCE   1 (bases 1 to 8141)
  AUTHORS   Salomonis N, Schlieve CR, Pereira L, Wahlquist C, Colas A, Zambon
            AC, Vranizan K, Spindler MJ, Pico AR, Cline MS, Clark TA, Williams
            A, Blume JE, Samal E, Mercola M, Merrill BJ and Conklin BR
  TITLE     Alternative splicing regulates mouse embryonic stem cell
            pluripotency and differentiation.
  JOURNAL   Proc Natl Acad Sci U S A. 2010 Jun 8;107(23):10514-9. Epub 2010 May
            24.
  PUBMED    20498046
REFERENCE   2 (bases 1 to 8141)
  AUTHORS   .
  TITLE     Direct Submission
  JOURNAL   Exported Aug 6, 2018 from SnapGene Server 1.1.58
            http://www.snapgene.com
COMMENT
COMMENT
COMMENT     ApEinfo:methylated:1.
FEATURES             Location/Qualifiers
     primer_bind     complement(56..75)
                     /note="pRS vectors, use to sequence yeast selectable
                     marker"
                     /ApEinfo_fwdcolor="#14c0bd"
                     /ApEinfo_revcolor="#4ec02b"
                     /ApEinfo_graphicformat="arrow_data {{0 1 2 0 0 -1} {} 0}
                     width 5 offset 0"
                     /label="pRS-marker"
     enhancer        247..626
                     /note="human cytomegalovirus immediate early enhancer"
                     /ApEinfo_fwdcolor="#5ac3fa"
                     /ApEinfo_revcolor="#5ac3fa"
                     /ApEinfo_graphicformat="arrow_data {{0 1 2 0 0 -1} {} 0}
                     width 5 offset 0"
                     /label="CMV enhancer"
     promoter        628..826
                     /note="human cytomegalovirus (CMV) immediate early
                     promoter"
                     /ApEinfo_fwdcolor="#346ee0"
                     /ApEinfo_revcolor="#346ee0"
                     /ApEinfo_graphicformat="arrow_data {{0 1 2 0 0 -1} {} 0}
                     width 5 offset 0"
                     /label="CMV promoter"
     primer_bind     781..801
                     /note="Human CMV immediate early promoter, forward primer"
                     /ApEinfo_fwdcolor="#14c0bd"
                     /ApEinfo_revcolor="#4ec02b"
                     /ApEinfo_graphicformat="arrow_data {{0 1 2 0 0 -1} {} 0}
                     width 5 offset 0"
                     /label="CMV-F"
     LTR             844..1024
                     /note="truncated 5' long terminal repeat (LTR) from HIV-1"
                     /ApEinfo_fwdcolor="#86f71d"
                     /ApEinfo_revcolor="#d7336f"
                     /ApEinfo_graphicformat="arrow_data {{0 1 2 0 0 -1} {} 0}
                     width 5 offset 0"
                     /label="5' LTR (truncated)"
     misc_feature    1071..1196
                     /note="packaging signal of human immunodeficiency virus
                     type 1"
                     /ApEinfo_fwdcolor="#7eff74"
                     /ApEinfo_revcolor="#7eff74"
                     /ApEinfo_graphicformat="arrow_data {{0 1 2 0 0 -1} {} 0}
                     width 5 offset 0"
                     /label="HIV-1 Psi"
     misc_feature    1695..1928
                     /note="The Rev response element (RRE) of HIV-1 allows for
                     Rev-dependent mRNA export from the nucleus to the
                     cytoplasm."
                     /ApEinfo_fwdcolor="#7eff74"
                     /ApEinfo_revcolor="#7eff74"
                     /ApEinfo_graphicformat="arrow_data {{0 1 2 0 0 -1} {} 0}
                     width 5 offset 0"
                     /label="RRE"
     misc_feature    2455..2572
                     /note="central polypurine tract and central termination
                     sequence of HIV-1"
                     /ApEinfo_fwdcolor="#7eff74"
                     /ApEinfo_revcolor="#7eff74"
                     /ApEinfo_graphicformat="arrow_data {{0 1 2 0 0 -1} {} 0}
                     width 5 offset 0"
                     /label="cPPT/CTS"
     protein_bind    2825..2858
                     /bound_moiety="Cre recombinase"
                     /note="Cre-mediated recombination occurs in the 8-bp core
                     sequence (GCATACAT)."
                     /ApEinfo_fwdcolor="pink"
                     /ApEinfo_revcolor="pink"
                     /ApEinfo_graphicformat="arrow_data {{0 1 2 0 0 -1} {} 0}
                     width 5 offset 0"
                     /label="loxP"
     promoter        3018..3229
                     /note="core promoter for human elongation factor
                     EF-1-alpha"
                     /ApEinfo_fwdcolor="#346ee0"
                     /ApEinfo_revcolor="#346ee0"
                     /ApEinfo_graphicformat="arrow_data {{0 1 2 0 0 -1} {} 0}
                     width 5 offset 0"
                     /label="EF-1-alpha core promoter"
     LTR             3242..3510
                     /note="truncated 5' long terminal repeat (LTR) from human
                     T-cell leukemia virus (HTLV) type 1"
                     /ApEinfo_label="5' LTR (truncated)"
                     /ApEinfo_fwdcolor="#86f71d"
                     /ApEinfo_revcolor="#d7336f"
                     /ApEinfo_graphicformat="arrow_data {{0 1 2 0 0 -1} {} 0}
                     width 5 offset 0"
                     /label="5' LTR (truncated)(1)"
     regulatory      3548..3557
                     /regulatory_class="other"
                     /note="vertebrate consensus sequence for strong
                     initiationof translation (Kozak, 1987)"
                     /label="vertebrate consensus sequence for strong
                     initiation"
     CDS             3554..3574
                     /codon_start=1
                     /product="monomeric derivative of DsRed fluorescent protein
                     (Shaner et al., 2004)"
                     /note="mammalian codon-optimized"
                     /translation="MVSKGEEDNMAIIKEFMRFKVHMEGSVNGHEFEIEGEGEGRPYEG
                     TQTAKLKVTKGGPLPFAWDILSPQFMYGSKAYVKHPADIPDYLKLSFPEGFKWERVMNF
                     EDGGVVTVTQDSSLQDGEFIYKVKLRGTNFPSDGPVMQKKTMGWEASSERMYPEDGALK
                     GEIKQRLKLKDGGHYDAEVKTTYKAKKPVQLPGAYNVNIKLDITSHNEDYTIVEQYERA
                     EGRHSTGGMDELYK"
                     /ApEinfo_fwdcolor="#e9d024"
                     /ApEinfo_revcolor="#e9d024"
                     /ApEinfo_graphicformat="arrow_data {{0 1 2 0 0 -1} {} 0}
                     width 5 offset 0"
                     /label="mCherry"
     misc_feature    3575..4960
                     /ApEinfo_fwdcolor="cyan"
                     /ApEinfo_revcolor="green"
                     /ApEinfo_graphicformat="arrow_data {{0 1 2 0 0 -1} {} 0}
                     width 5 offset 0"
                     /label="GFP-RPL10a"
     misc_feature    3575..4309
                     /ApEinfo_fwdcolor="#07ff15"
                     /ApEinfo_revcolor="green"
                     /ApEinfo_graphicformat="arrow_data {{0 1 2 0 0 -1} {} 0}
                     width 5 offset 0"
                     /label="GFP"
     misc_feature    4269..5008
                     /ApEinfo_fwdcolor="#fff30a"
                     /ApEinfo_revcolor="green"
                     /ApEinfo_graphicformat="arrow_data {{0 1 2 0 0 -1} {} 0}
                     width 5 offset 0"
                     /label="confirmed by sequencing (WPRE-REV)"
     protein_bind    5095..5128
                     /bound_moiety="Cre recombinase"
                     /note="Cre-mediated recombination occurs in the 8-bp core
                     sequence (GCATACAT)."
                     /ApEinfo_label="loxP"
                     /ApEinfo_fwdcolor="pink"
                     /ApEinfo_revcolor="pink"
                     /ApEinfo_graphicformat="arrow_data {{0 1 2 0 0 -1} {} 0}
                     width 5 offset 0"
                     /label="loxP(1)"
     misc_feature    5184..5772
                     /note="woodchuck hepatitis virus posttranscriptional
                     regulatory element"
                     /ApEinfo_fwdcolor="#7eff74"
                     /ApEinfo_revcolor="#7eff74"
                     /ApEinfo_graphicformat="arrow_data {{0 1 2 0 0 -1} {} 0}
                     width 5 offset 0"
                     /label="WPRE"
     primer_bind     complement(5237..5257)
                     /note="WPRE, reverse primer"
                     /ApEinfo_fwdcolor="#14c0bd"
                     /ApEinfo_revcolor="#4ec02b"
                     /ApEinfo_graphicformat="arrow_data {{0 1 2 0 0 -1} {} 0}
                     width 5 offset 0"
                     /label="WPRE-R"
     CDS             complement(5655..5666)
                     /codon_start=1
                     /product="Factor Xa recognition and cleavage site"
                     /translation="IEGR"
                     /ApEinfo_fwdcolor="#e9d024"
                     /ApEinfo_revcolor="#e9d024"
                     /ApEinfo_graphicformat="arrow_data {{0 1 2 0 0 -1} {} 0}
                     width 5 offset 0"
                     /label="Factor Xa site"
     primer_bind     complement(5775..5791)
                     /note="common sequencing primer, one of multiple similar
                     variants"
                     /ApEinfo_fwdcolor="#14c0bd"
                     /ApEinfo_revcolor="#4ec02b"
                     /ApEinfo_graphicformat="arrow_data {{0 1 2 0 0 -1} {} 0}
                     width 5 offset 0"
                     /label="KS primer"
     primer_bind     complement(5776..5792)
                     /note="For pBluescript vector"
                     /ApEinfo_fwdcolor="#14c0bd"
                     /ApEinfo_revcolor="#4ec02b"
                     /ApEinfo_graphicformat="arrow_data {{0 1 2 0 0 -1} {} 0}
                     width 5 offset 0"
                     /label="pBluescriptKS"
     LTR             6301..6481
                     /note="truncated 5' long terminal repeat (LTR) from HIV-1"
                     /ApEinfo_label="5' LTR (truncated)"
                     /ApEinfo_fwdcolor="#86f71d"
                     /ApEinfo_revcolor="#d7336f"
                     /ApEinfo_graphicformat="arrow_data {{0 1 2 0 0 -1} {} 0}
                     width 5 offset 0"
                     /label="5' LTR (truncated)(2)"
     rep_origin      complement(6543..7131)
                     /direction="LEFT"
                     /note="high-copy-number ColE1/pMB1/pBR322/pUC origin of
                     replication"
                     /ApEinfo_fwdcolor="#999999"
                     /ApEinfo_revcolor="#999999"
                     /ApEinfo_graphicformat="arrow_data {{0 1 2 0 0 -1} {} 0}
                     width 5 offset 0"
                     /label="ori"
     primer_bind     complement(6623..6642)
                     /note="pBR322 origin, forward primer"
                     /ApEinfo_fwdcolor="#14c0bd"
                     /ApEinfo_revcolor="#4ec02b"
                     /ApEinfo_graphicformat="arrow_data {{0 1 2 0 0 -1} {} 0}
                     width 5 offset 0"
                     /label="pBR322ori-F"
     CDS             complement(7302..8162)
                     /codon_start=1
                     /gene="bla"
                     /product="beta-lactamase"
                     /note="confers resistance to ampicillin, carbenicillin, and
                     related antibiotics"
                     /translation="MSIQHFRVALIPFFAAFCLPVFAHPETLVKVKDAEDQLGARVGYI
                     ELDLNSGKILESFRPEERFPMMSTFKVLLCGAVLSRIDAGQEQLGRRIHYSQNDLVEYS
                     PVTEKHLTDGMTVRELCSAAITMSDNTAANLLLTTIGGPKELTAFLHNMGDHVTRLDRW
                     EPELNEAIPNDERDTTMPVAMATTLRKLLTGELLTLASRQQLIDWMEADKVAGPLLRSA
                     LPAGWFIADKSGAGERGSRGIIAALGPDGKPSRIVVIYTTGSQATMDERNRQIAEIGAS
                     LIKHW"
                     /ApEinfo_fwdcolor="#e9d024"
                     /ApEinfo_revcolor="#e9d024"
                     /ApEinfo_graphicformat="arrow_data {{0 1 2 0 0 -1} {} 0}
                     width 5 offset 0"
                     /label="AmpR"
     primer_bind     7925..7944
                     /note="Ampicillin resistance gene, reverse primer"
                     /ApEinfo_fwdcolor="#14c0bd"
                     /ApEinfo_revcolor="#4ec02b"
                     /ApEinfo_graphicformat="arrow_data {{0 1 2 0 0 -1} {} 0}
                     width 5 offset 0"
                     /label="Amp-R"
     promoter        complement(8163..8267)
                     /gene="bla"
                     /ApEinfo_fwdcolor="#346ee0"
                     /ApEinfo_revcolor="#346ee0"
                     /ApEinfo_graphicformat="arrow_data {{0 1 2 0 0 -1} {} 0}
                     width 5 offset 0"
                     /label="AmpR promoter"
ORIGIN
        1 gcttaagcgg tcgacggatc gggagatctc ccgatcccct atggtgcact ctcagtacaa
       61 tctgctctga tgccgcatag ttaagccagt atctgctccc tgcttgtgtg ttggaggtcg
      121 ctgagtagtg cgcgagcaaa atttaagcta caacaaggca aggcttgacc gacaattgca
      181 tgaagaatct gcttagggtt aggcgttttg cgctgcttcg cgatgtacgg gccagatata
      241 cgcgttgaca ttgattattg actagttatt aatagtaatc aattacgggg tcattagttc
      301 atagcccata tatggagttc cgcgttacat aacttacggt aaatggcccg cctggctgac
      361 cgcccaacga cccccgccca ttgacgtcaa taatgacgta tgttcccata gtaacgccaa
      421 tagggacttt ccattgacgt caatgggtgg agtatttacg gtaaactgcc cacttggcag
      481 tacatcaagt gtatcatatg ccaagtacgc cccctattga cgtcaatgac ggtaaatggc
      541 ccgcctggca ttatgcccag tacatgacct tatgggactt tcctacttgg cagtacatct
      601 acgtattagt catcgctatt accatggtga tgcggttttg gcagtacatc aatgggcgtg
      661 gatagcggtt tgactcacgg ggatttccaa gtctccaccc cattgacgtc aatgggagtt
      721 tgttttggca ccaaaatcaa cgggactttc caaaatgtcg taacaactcc gccccattga
      781 cgcaaatggg cggtaggcgt gtacggtggg aggtctatat aagcagcgcg ttttgcctgt
      841 actgggtctc tctggttaga ccagatctga gcctgggagc tctctggcta actagggaac
      901 ccactgctta agcctcaata aagcttgcct tgagtgcttc aagtagtgtg tgcccgtctg
      961 ttgtgtgact ctggtaacta gagatccctc agaccctttt agtcagtgtg gaaaatctct
     1021 agcagtggcg cccgaacagg gacttgaaag cgaaagggaa accagaggag ctctctcgac
     1081 gcaggactcg gcttgctgaa gcgcgcacgg caagaggcga ggggcggcga ctggtgagta
     1141 cgccaaaaat tttgactagc ggaggctaga aggagagaga tgggtgcgag agcgtcagta
     1201 ttaagcgggg gagaattaga tcgcgatggg aaaaaattcg gttaaggcca gggggaaaga
     1261 aaaaatataa attaaaacat atagtatggg caagcaggga gctagaacga ttcgcagtta
     1321 atcctggcct gttagaaaca tcagaaggct gtagacaaat actgggacag ctacaaccat
     1381 cccttcagac aggatcagaa gaacttagat cattatataa tacagtagca accctctatt
     1441 gtgtgcatca aaggatagag ataaaagaca ccaaggaagc tttagacaag atagaggaag
     1501 agcaaaacaa aagtaagacc accgcacagc aagcggccgg ccgcgctgat cttcagacct
     1561 ggaggaggag atatgaggga caattggaga agtgaattat ataaatataa agtagtaaaa
     1621 attgaaccat taggagtagc acccaccaag gcaaagagaa gagtggtgca gagagaaaaa
     1681 agagcagtgg gaataggagc tttgttcctt gggttcttgg gagcagcagg aagcactatg
     1741 ggcgcagcgt caatgacgct gacggtacag gccagacaat tattgtctgg tatagtgcag
     1801 cagcagaaca atttgctgag ggctattgag gcgcaacagc atctgttgca actcacagtc
     1861 tggggcatca agcagctcca ggcaagaatc ctggctgtgg aaagatacct aaaggatcaa
     1921 cagctcctgg ggatttgggg ttgctctgga aaactcattt gcaccactgc tgtgccttgg
     1981 aatgctagtt ggagtaataa atctctggaa cagatttgga atcacacgac ctggatggag
     2041 tgggacagag aaattaacaa ttacacaagc ttaatacact ccttaattga agaatcgcaa
     2101 aaccagcaag aaaagaatga acaagaatta ttggaattag ataaatgggc aagtttgtgg
     2161 aattggttta acataacaaa ttggctgtgg tatataaaat tattcataat gatagtagga
     2221 ggcttggtag gtttaagaat agtttttgct gtactttcta tagtgaatag agttaggcag
     2281 ggatattcac cattatcgtt tcagacccac ctcccaaccc cgaggggacc cgacaggccc
     2341 gaaggaatag aagaagaagg tggagagaga gacagagaca gatccattcg attagtgaac
     2401 ggatcggcac tgcgtgcgcc aattctgcag acaaatggca gtattcatcc acaattttaa
     2461 aagaaaaggg gggattgggg ggtacagtgc aggggaaaga atagtagaca taatagcaac
     2521 agacatacaa actaaagaat tacaaaaaca aattacaaaa attcaaaatt ttcgggttta
     2581 ttacagggac agcagagatc cagtttggtt agtaccgggc ccgctctaga gatccgacgc
     2641 gccatctcta ggcccgcgcc ggccccctcg cacagacttg tgggagaagc tcggctactc
     2701 ccctgccccg gttaatttgc atataatatt tcctagtaac tatagaggct taatgtgcga
     2761 taaaagacag ataatctgtt ctttttaata ctagctacat tttacatgat aggcttggat
     2821 ttctataact tcgtatagca tacattatac gaagttatac atgtcacaaa aggaaactca
     2881 ccctaactgt aaagtaattg tgtgttttga gactataaat atcccttgga gaaaagcctt
     2941 gttaacgcgc ggtgaccctc gagtactagg atccattagg cggccgcgga tctgcgatcg
     3001 ctccggtgcc cgtcagtggg cagagcgcac atcgcccaca gtccccgaga agttgggggg
     3061 aggggtcggc aattgaaccg gtgcctagag aaggtggcgc ggggtaaact gggaaagtga
     3121 tgtcgtgtac tggctccgcc tttttcccga gggtggggga gaaccgtata taagtgcagt
     3181 agtcgccgtg aacgttcttt ttcgcaacgg gtttgccgcc agaacacagc tgaagcttcg
     3241 aggggctcgc atctctcctt cacgcgcccg ccgccctacc tgaggccgcc atccacgccg
     3301 gttgagtcgc gttctgccgc ctcccgcctg tggtgcctcc tgaactgcgt ccgccgtcta
     3361 ggtaagttta aagctcaggt cgagaccggg cctttgtccg gcgctccctt ggagcctacc
     3421 tagactcagc cggctctcca cgctttgcct gaccctgctt gctcaactct acgtctttgt
     3481 ttcgttttct gttctgcgcc gttacagatc caagctgtga ccggcgccta cgctagcgct
     3541 accggtcgcc accatggtga gcaagggcga ggagctgttc accggggtgg tgcccatcct
     3601 ggtcgagctg gacggcgacg taaacggcca caagttcagc gtgtccggcg agggcgaggg
     3661 cgatgccacc tacggcaagc tgaccctgaa gttcatctgc accaccggca agctgcccgt
     3721 gccctggccc accctcgtga ccaccctgac ctacggcgtg cagtgcttca gccgctaccc
     3781 cgaccacatg aagcagcacg acttcttcaa gtccgccatg cccgaaggct acgtccagga
     3841 gcgcaccatc ttcttcaagg acgacggcaa ctacaagacc cgcgccgagg tgaagttcga
     3901 gggcgacacc ctggtgaacc gcatcgagct gaagggcatc gacttcaagg aggacggcaa
     3961 catcctgggg cacaagctgg agtacaacta caacagccac aacgtctata tcatggccga
     4021 caagcagaag aacggcatca aggtgaactt caagatccgc cacaacatcg aggacggcag
     4081 cgtgcagctc gccgaccact accagcagaa cacccccatc ggcgacggcc ccgtgctgct
     4141 gcccgacaac cactacctga gcacccagtc cgccctgagc aaagacccca acgagaagcg
     4201 cgatcacatg gtcctgctgg agttcgtgac cgccgccggg atcactctcg gcatggacga
     4261 gctgtacaag tccggccgga ctcagatctc gagctcaagc ttcgaattcn nnnnnnnnnn
     4321 nnnnnnnnnn nnnnnnnnnn nnnnnnnnnn nnnnnnnnnn nnnnnnnnnn nnnnnnnnnn
     4381 nnnnnnnnnn nnnnnnnnnn nnnnnnnnnn nnnnnnnnnn nnnnnnnnnn nnnnnnnnnn
     4441 nnnnnnnnnn nnnnnnnnnn nnnnnnnnnn nnnnnnnnnn nnnnnnnnnn nnnnnnnnnn
     4501 nnnnnnnnnn nnnnnnnnnn nnnnnnnnnn nnnnnnnnnn nnnnnnnnnn nnnnnnnnnn
     4561 nnnnnnnnnn nnnnnnnnnn nnnnnnnnnn nnnnnnnnnn nnnnnnnnnn nnnnnnnnnn
     4621 nnnnnnnnnn nnnnnnnnnn nnnnnnnnnn nnnnnnnnnn nnnnnnnnnn nnnnnnnnnn
     4681 nnnnnnnnnn nnnnnnnnnn nnnnnnnnnn nnnnnnnnnn nnnnnnnnnn nnnnnnnnnn
     4741 nnnnnnnnnn nnnnnnnnnn nnnnnnnnnn nnnnnnnnnn nnnnnnnnnn nnnnnnnnnn
     4801 nnnnnnnnnn nnnnnnnnnn nnnnnnnnnn nnnnnnnnnn nnnnnnnnnn nnnnnnnnnn
     4861 nnnnnnnnnn nnnnnnnnnn nnnnnnnnnn nnnnnnnnnn nnnnnnnnnn nnnnnnnnnn
     4921 nnnnnnnnnn nnnnnnnnnn nnnnnnnnnn nnnnnnntag ggatccaccg gatctagata
     4981 actgatcata atcagccata ccacatttgt agaggtttta cttgctttaa aaaacctccc
     5041 acacctcccc ctgaacctga aacataaaat gaatgcaatt cgtcgaggga cctaataact
     5101 tcgtatagca tacattatac gaagttatac atgtttaagg gttccggttc cactaggtac
     5161 aattcgatat caagcttatc gataatcaac ctctggatta caaaatttgt gaaagattga
     5221 ctggtattct taactatgtt gctcctttta cgctatgtgg atacgctgct ttaatgcctt
     5281 tgtatcatgc tattgcttcc cgtatggctt tcattttctc ctccttgtat aaatcctggt
     5341 tgctgtctct ttatgaggag ttgtggcccg ttgtcaggca acgtggcgtg gtgtgcactg
     5401 tgtttgctga cgcaaccccc actggttggg gcattgccac cacctgtcag ctcctttccg
     5461 ggactttcgc tttccccctc cctattgcca cggcggaact catcgccgcc tgccttgccc
     5521 gctgctggac aggggctcgg ctgttgggca ctgacaattc cgtggtgttg tcggggaaat
     5581 catcgtcctt tccttggctg ctcgcctgtg ttgccacctg gattctgcgc gggacgtcct
     5641 tctgctacgt cccttcggcc ctcaatccag cggaccttcc ttcccgcggc ctgctgccgg
     5701 ctctgcggcc tcttccgcgt cttcgccttc gccctcagac gagtcggatc tccctttggg
     5761 ccgcctcccc gcatcgatac cgtcgacctc gatcgagacc tagaaaaaca tggagcaatc
     5821 acaagtagca atacagcagc taccaatgct gattgtgcct ggctagaagc acaagaggag
     5881 gaggaggtgg gttttccagt cacacctcag gtacctttaa gaccaatgac ttacaaggca
     5941 gctgtagatc ttagccactt tttaaaagaa aaggggggac tggaagggct aattcactcc
     6001 caacgaagac aagatatcct tgatctgtgg atctaccaca cacaaggcta cttccctgat
     6061 tggcagaact acacaccagg gccagggatc agatatccac tgacctttgg atggtgctac
     6121 aagctagtac cagttgagca agagaaggta gaagaagcca atgaaggaga gaacacccgc
     6181 ttgttacacc ctgtgagcct gcatgggatg gatgacccgg agagagaagt attagagtgg
     6241 aggtttgaca gccgcctagc atttcatcac atggcccgag agctgcatcc ggactgtact
     6301 gggtctctct ggttagacca gatctgagcc tgggagctct ctggctaact agggaaccca
     6361 ctgcttaagc ctcaataaag cttgccttga gtgcttcaag tagtgtgtgc ccgtctgttg
     6421 tgtgactctg gtaactagag atccctcaga cccttttagt cagtgtggaa aatctctagc
     6481 agcatgtgag caaaaggcca gcaaaaggcc aggaaccgta aaaaggccgc gttgctggcg
     6541 tttttccata ggctccgccc ccctgacgag catcacaaaa atcgacgctc aagtcagagg
     6601 tggcgaaacc cgacaggact ataaagatac caggcgtttc cccctggaag ctccctcgtg
     6661 cgctctcctg ttccgaccct gccgcttacc ggatacctgt ccgcctttct cccttcggga
     6721 agcgtggcgc tttctcatag ctcacgctgt aggtatctca gttcggtgta ggtcgttcgc
     6781 tccaagctgg gctgtgtgca cgaacccccc gttcagcccg accgctgcgc cttatccggt
     6841 aactatcgtc ttgagtccaa cccggtaaga cacgacttat cgccactggc agcagccact
     6901 ggtaacagga ttagcagagc gaggtatgta ggcggtgcta cagagttctt gaagtggtgg
     6961 cctaactacg gctacactag aagaacagta tttggtatct gcgctctgct gaagccagtt
     7021 accttcggaa aaagagttgg tagctcttga tccggcaaac aaaccaccgc tggtagcggt
     7081 ggtttttttg tttgcaagca gcagattacg cgcagaaaaa aaggatctca agaagatcct
     7141 ttgatctttt ctacggggtc tgacgctcag tggaacgaaa actcacgtta agggattttg
     7201 gtcatgagat tatcaaaaag gatcttcacc tagatccttt taaattaaaa atgaagtttt
     7261 aaatcaatct aaagtatata tgagtaaact tggtctgaca gttaccaatg cttaatcagt
     7321 gaggcaccta tctcagcgat ctgtctattt cgttcatcca tagttgcctg actccccgtc
     7381 gtgtagataa ctacgatacg ggagggctta ccatctggcc ccagtgctgc aatgataccg
     7441 cgagacccac gctcaccggc tccagattta tcagcaataa accagccagc cggaagggcc
     7501 gagcgcagaa gtggtcctgc aactttatcc gcctccatcc agtctattaa ttgttgccgg
     7561 gaagctagag taagtagttc gccagttaat agtttgcgca acgttgttgc cattgctaca
     7621 ggcatcgtgg tgtcacgctc gtcgtttggt atggcttcat tcagctccgg ttcccaacga
     7681 tcaaggcgag ttacatgatc ccccatgttg tgcaaaaaag cggttagctc cttcggtcct
     7741 ccgatcgttg tcagaagtaa gttggccgca gtgttatcac tcatggttat ggcagcactg
     7801 cataattctc ttactgtcat gccatccgta agatgctttt ctgtgactgg tgagtactca
     7861 accaagtcat tctgagaata gtgtatgcgg cgaccgagtt gctcttgccc ggcgtcaata
     7921 cgggataata ccgcgccaca tagcagaact ttaaaagtgc tcatcattgg aaaacgttct
     7981 tcggggcgaa aactctcaag gatcttaccg ctgttgagat ccagttcgat gtaacccact
     8041 cgtgcaccca actgatcttc agcatctttt actttcacca gcgtttctgg gtgagcaaaa
     8101 acaggaaggc aaaatgccgc aaaaaaggga ataagggcga cacggaaatg ttgaatactc
     8161 atactcttcc tttttcaata ttattgaagc atttatcagg gttattgtct catgagcgga
     8221 tacatatttg aatgtattta gaaaaataaa caaatagggg ttccgcgcac atttccccga
     8281 aaagtgccac ctgac
//
