Features (pLannotate 1.2.2; 27 found; start..end, strand, type, name):
     31..83      -  misc_feature   bom (fragment): basis of mobility region from pBR322
    238..617     +  enhancer       CMV enhancer: human cytomegalovirus immediate early enhancer
    618..817     +  promoter       CMV promoter: human cytomegalovirus (CMV) immediate early promoter
    835..1015    +  LTR            5' LTR (truncated): truncated 5' long terminal repeat (LTR) from HIV-1
   1062..1187    +  misc_feature   HIV-1 Ψ: packaging signal of human immunodeficiency virus type 1
   1171..1509    +  CDS            HIV-1 gag (fragment): gag protein from human immunodeficiency virus 1; gag
   1684..1917    +  misc_feature   RRE: The Rev response element (RRE) of HIV-1 allows for Rev-dependent mRNA export from the nucleus to the cytoplasm.
   2294..2394    +  CDS            Rev (fragment): human immunodeficiency virus 1 (HIV-1) Rev protein; rev; enhances nuclear export of unspliced and incompletely spliced viral mRNAs
   2444..2561    +  misc_feature   cPPT/CTS: central polypurine tract and central termination sequence of HIV-1
   2620..2817    +  promoter       U6 promoter (fragment): RNA polymerase III promoter for mouse U6 snRNA (Das et al., 1988)
   2814..2847    +  protein_bind   loxP: Cre-mediated recombination occurs in the 8-bp core sequence (GCATACAT). Cre recombinase
   2854..2932    +  promoter       U6 promoter (fragment): RNA polymerase III promoter for mouse U6 snRNA (Das et al., 1988)
   3007..3218    +  promoter       EF-1α core promoter: core promoter for human elongation factor EF-1α
   3231..3499    +  LTR            5' LTR (truncated): truncated 5' long terminal repeat (LTR) from human T-cell leukemia virus (HTLV) type 1
   3543..4259    +  CDS            EGFP: EGFP is a basic (constitutively fluorescent) green fluorescent protein published in 1996, derived from Aequorea victoria. It is reported to be a rapidly-maturing weak dimer with moderate acid sensitivity.
   4265..4303    +  misc_feature   MCS (fragment) (sequence partly withheld): multiple cloning site
   4299..4946    +  CDS            RPL10A (sequence withheld): RL10A_HUMAN - Also known as NEDD6. Experimental evidence at protein level: Swiss-Prot protein existence level 1. Component of the large ribosomal subunit. From Homo sapiens (Human).
   4972..5056    +  CDS            large T antigen (fragment): large T antigen from SV40 (simian virus 40)
   5084..5117    +  protein_bind   loxP: Cre-mediated recombination occurs in the 8-bp core sequence (GCATACAT). Cre recombinase
   5150..5173    +  misc_feature   MCS (fragment): pBluescript multiple cloning site
   5173..5761    +  misc_feature   WPRE: woodchuck hepatitis virus posttranscriptional regulatory element
   5762..5781    +  misc_feature   MCS (fragment): pBluescript multiple cloning site
   5783..6283    +  CDS            nef (fragment): NEF_HV1LA - Experimental evidence at protein level: Swiss-Prot protein existence level 1. Extracellular Nef protein targets CD4(+) T-lymphocytes for apoptosis by interacting with CXCR4 surface receptors. From Human immunodeficiency virus type 1 group M subtype B (isolate Lai) (HIV-1).
   6290..6470    +  LTR            5' LTR (truncated): truncated 5' long terminal repeat (LTR) from HIV-1
   6532..7120    -  rep_origin     ori: high-copy-number ColE1/pMB1/pBR322/pUC origin of replication
   7291..8151    -  CDS            AmpR: β-lactamase; bla; confers resistance to ampicillin, carbenicillin, and related antibiotics
   8152..8256    -  promoter       AmpR promoter: bla
>Addgene plasmid #159890 | pSicoR-eIF1a-GFP-RPL10a | addgene full sequence | sequence record 311591 | Addgene NGS Result
GTCGACGGATCGGGAGATCTCCCGATCCCCTATGGTGCACTCTCAGTACAATCTGCTCTGATGCCGCATA
GTTAAGCCAGTATCTGCTCCCTGCTTGTGTGTTGGAGGTCGCTGAGTAGTGCGCGAGCAAAATTTAAGCT
ACAACAAGGCAAGGCTTGACCGACAATTGCATGAAGAATCTGCTTAGGGTTAGGCGTTTTGCGCTGCTTC
GCGATGTACGGGCCAGATATACGCGTTGACATTGATTATTGACTAGTTATTAATAGTAATCAATTACGGG
GTCATTAGTTCATAGCCCATATATGGAGTTCCGCGTTACATAACTTACGGTAAATGGCCCGCCTGGCTGA
CCGCCCAACGACCCCCGCCCATTGACGTCAATAATGACGTATGTTCCCATAGTAACGCCAATAGGGACTT
TCCATTGACGTCAATGGGTGGAGTATTTACGGTAAACTGCCCACTTGGCAGTACATCAAGTGTATCATAT
GCCAAGTACGCCCCCTATTGACGTCAATGACGGTAAATGGCCCGCCTGGCATTATGCCCAGTACATGACC
TTATGGGACTTTCCTACTTGGCAGTACATCTACGTATTAGTCATCGCTATTACCATGGTGATGCGGTTTT
GGCAGTACATCAATGGGCGTGGATAGCGGTTTGACTCACGGGGATTTCCAAGTCTCCACCCCATTGACGT
CAATGGGAGTTTGTTTTGGCACCAAAATCAACGGGACTTTCCAAAATGTCGTAACAACTCCGCCCCATTG
ACGCAAATGGGCGGTAGGCGTGTACGGTGGGAGGTCTATATAAGCAGCGCGTTTTGCCTGTACTGGGTCT
CTCTGGTTAGACCAGATCTGAGCCTGGGAGCTCTCTGGCTAACTAGGGAACCCACTGCTTAAGCCTCAAT
AAAGCTTGCCTTGAGTGCTTCAAGTAGTGTGTGCCCGTCTGTTGTGTGACTCTGGTAACTAGAGATCCCT
CAGACCCTTTTAGTCAGTGTGGAAAATCTCTAGCAGTGGCGCCCGAACAGGGACTTGAAAGCGAAAGGGA
AACCAGAGGAGCTCTCTCGACGCAGGACTCGGCTTGCTGAAGCGCGCACGGCAAGAGGCGAGGGGCGGCG
ACTGGTGAGTACGCCAAAAATTTTGACTAGCGGAGGCTAGAAGGAGAGAGATGGGTGCGAGAGCGTCAGT
ATTAAGCGGGGGAGAATTAGATCGCGATGGGAAAAAATTCGGTTAAGGCCAGGGGGAAAGAAAAAATATA
AATTAAAACATATAGTATGGGCAAGCAGGGAGCTAGAACGATTCGCAGTTAATCCTGGCCTGTTAGAAAC
ATCAGAAGGCTGTAGACAAATACTGGGACAGCTACAACCATCCCTTCAGACAGGATCAGAAGAACTTAGA
TCATTATATAATACAGTAGCAACCCTCTATTGTGTGCATCAAAGGATAGAGATAAAAGACACCAAGGAAG
CTTTAGACAAGATAGAGGAAGAGCAAAACAAAAGTAAGACCACCGCACAGCAAGCGGCCGGCCGCTGATC
TTCAGACCTGGAGGAGGAGATATGAGGGACAATTGGAGAAGTGAATTATATAAATATAAAGTAGTAAAAA
TTGAACCATTAGGAGTAGCACCCACCAAGGCAAAGAGAAGAGTGGTGCAGAGAGAAAAAAGAGCAGTGGG
AATAGGAGCTTTGTTCCTTGGGTTCTTGGGAGCAGCAGGAAGCACTATGGGCGCAGCGTCAATGACGCTG
ACGGTACAGGCCAGACAATTATTGTCTGGTATAGTGCAGCAGCAGAACAATTTGCTGAGGGCTATTGAGG
CGCAACAGCATCTGTTGCAACTCACAGTCTGGGGCATCAAGCAGCTCCAGGCAAGAATCCTGGCTGTGGA
AAGATACCTAAAGGATCAACAGCTCCTGGGGATTTGGGGTTGCTCTGGAAAACTCATTTGCACCACTGCT
GTGCCTTGGAATGCTAGTTGGAGTAATAAATCTCTGGAACAGATTTGGAATCACACGACCTGGATGGAGT
GGGACAGAGAAATTAACAATTACACAAGCTTAATACACTCCTTAATTGAAGAATCGCAAAACCAGCAAGA
AAAGAATGAACAAGAATTATTGGAATTAGATAAATGGGCAAGTTTGTGGAATTGGTTTAACATAACAAAT
TGGCTGTGGTATATAAAATTATTCATAATGATAGTAGGAGGCTTGGTAGGTTTAAGAATAGTTTTTGCTG
TACTTTCTATAGTGAATAGAGTTAGGCAGGGATATTCACCATTATCGTTTCAGACCCACCTCCCAACCCC
GAGGGGACCCGACAGGCCCGAAGGAATAGAAGAAGAAGGTGGAGAGAGAGACAGAGACAGATCCATTCGA
TTAGTGAACGGATCGGCACTGCGTGCGCCAATTCTGCAGACAAATGGCAGTATTCATCCACAATTTTAAA
AGAAAAGGGGGGATTGGGGGGTACAGTGCAGGGGAAAGAATAGTAGACATAATAGCAACAGACATACAAA
CTAAAGAATTACAAAAACAAATTACAAAAATTCAAAATTTTCGGGTTTATTACAGGGACAGCAGAGATCC
AGTTTGGTTAGTACCGGGCCCGCTCTAGAGATCCGACGCGCCATCTCTAGGCCCGCGCCGGCCCCCTCGC
ACAGACTTGTGGGAGAAGCTCGGCTACTCCCCTGCCCCGGTTAATTTGCATATAATATTTCCTAGTAACT
ATAGAGGCTTAATGTGCGATAAAAGACAGATAATCTGTTCTTTTTAATACTAGCTACATTTTACATGATA
GGCTTGGATTTCTATAACTTCGTATAGCATACATTATACGAAGTTATACATGTCACAAAAGGAAACTCAC
CCTAACTGTAAAGTAATTGTGTGTTTTGAGACTATAAATATCCCTTGGAGAAAAGCCTTGTTAACGCGCG
GTGACCCTCGAGTACTAGGATCCATTAGGCGGCCGCGGATCTGCGATCGCTCCGGTGCCCGTCAGTGGGC
AGAGCGCACATCGCCCACAGTCCCCGAGAAGTTGGGGGGAGGGGTCGGCAATTGAACCGGTGCCTAGAGA
AGGTGGCGCGGGGTAAACTGGGAAAGTGATGTCGTGTACTGGCTCCGCCTTTTTCCCGAGGGTGGGGGAG
AACCGTATATAAGTGCAGTAGTCGCCGTGAACGTTCTTTTTCGCAACGGGTTTGCCGCCAGAACACAGCT
GAAGCTTCGAGGGGCTCGCATCTCTCCTTCACGCGCCCGCCGCCCTACCTGAGGCCGCCATCCACGCCGG
TTGAGTCGCGTTCTGCCGCCTCCCGCCTGTGGTGCCTCCTGAACTGCGTCCGCCGTCTAGGTAAGTTTAA
AGCTCAGGTCGAGACCGGGCCTTTGTCCGGCGCTCCCTTGGAGCCTACCTAGACTCAGCCGGCTCTCCAC
GCTTTGCCTGACCCTGCTTGCTCAACTCTACGTCTTTGTTTCGTTTTCTGTTCTGCGCCGTTACAGATCC
AAGCTGTGACCGGCGCCTACGCTAGCGCTACCGGTCGCCACCATGGTGAGCAAGGGCGAGGAGCTGTTCA
CCGGGGTGGTGCCCATCCTGGTCGAGCTGGACGGCGACGTAAACGGCCACAAGTTCAGCGTGTCCGGCGA
GGGCGAGGGCGATGCCACCTACGGCAAGCTGACCCTGAAGTTCATCTGCACCACCGGCAAGCTGCCCGTG
CCCTGGCCCACCCTCGTGACCACCCTGACCTACGGCGTGCAGTGCTTCAGCCGCTACCCCGACCACATGA
AGCAGCACGACTTCTTCAAGTCCGCCATGCCCGAAGGCTACGTCCAGGAGCGCACCATCTTCTTCAAGGA
CGACGGCAACTACAAGACCCGCGCCGAGGTGAAGTTCGAGGGCGACACCCTGGTGAACCGCATCGAGCTG
AAGGGCATCGACTTCAAGGAGGACGGCAACATCCTGGGGCACAAGCTGGAGTACAACTACAACAGCCACA
ACGTCTATATCATGGCCGACAAGCAGAAGAACGGCATCAAGGTGAACTTCAAGATCCGCCACAACATCGA
GGACGGCAGCGTGCAGCTCGCCGACCACTACCAGCAGAACACCCCCATCGGCGACGGCCCCGTGCTGCTG
CCCGACAACCACTACCTGAGCACCCAGTCCGCCCTGAGCAAAGACCCCAACGAGAAGCGCGATCACATGG
TCCTGCTGGAGTTCGTGACCGCCGCCGGGATCACTCTCGGCATGGACGAGCTGTACAAGTCCGGCCGGAC
TCAGATCTCGAGCTCAAGCTTCGAATTC
[648 nt withheld, positions 4299-4946]
TAGGGATCCACCGGATCTAGATAACTGATCATAATCAGCCATACCACATTTGTAGAGGTTTTACTTGCTT
TAAAAAACCTCCCACACCTCCCCCTGAACCTGAAACATAAAATGAATGCAATTCGTCGAGGGACCTAATA
ACTTCGTATAGCATACATTATACGAAGTTATACATGTTTAAGGGTTCCGGTTCCACTAGGTACAATTCGA
TATCAAGCTTATCGATAATCAACCTCTGGATTACAAAATTTGTGAAAGATTGACTGGTATTCTTAACTAT
GTTGCTCCTTTTACGCTATGTGGATACGCTGCTTTAATGCCTTTGTATCATGCTATTGCTTCCCGTATGG
CTTTCATTTTCTCCTCCTTGTATAAATCCTGGTTGCTGTCTCTTTATGAGGAGTTGTGGCCCGTTGTCAG
GCAACGTGGCGTGGTGTGCACTGTGTTTGCTGACGCAACCCCCACTGGTTGGGGCATTGCCACCACCTGT
CAGCTCCTTTCCGGGACTTTCGCTTTCCCCCTCCCTATTGCCACGGCGGAACTCATCGCCGCCTGCCTTG
CCCGCTGCTGGACAGGGGCTCGGCTGTTGGGCACTGACAATTCCGTGGTGTTGTCGGGGAAATCATCGTC
CTTTCCTTGGCTGCTCGCCTGTGTTGCCACCTGGATTCTGCGCGGGACGTCCTTCTGCTACGTCCCTTCG
GCCCTCAATCCAGCGGACCTTCCTTCCCGCGGCCTGCTGCCGGCTCTGCGGCCTCTTCCGCGTCTTCGCC
TTCGCCCTCAGACGAGTCGGATCTCCCTTTGGGCCGCCTCCCCGCATCGATACCGTCGACCTCGATCGAG
ACCTAGAAAAACATGGAGCAATCACAAGTAGCAATACAGCAGCTACCAATGCTGATTGTGCCTGGCTAGA
AGCACAAGAGGAGGAGGAGGTGGGTTTTCCAGTCACACCTCAGGTACCTTTAAGACCAATGACTTACAAG
GCAGCTGTAGATCTTAGCCACTTTTTAAAAGAAAAGGGGGGACTGGAAGGGCTAATTCACTCCCAACGAA
GACAAGATATCCTTGATCTGTGGATCTACCACACACAAGGCTACTTCCCTGATTGGCAGAACTACACACC
AGGGCCAGGGATCAGATATCCACTGACCTTTGGATGGTGCTACAAGCTAGTACCAGTTGAGCAAGAGAAG
GTAGAAGAAGCCAATGAAGGAGAGAACACCCGCTTGTTACACCCTGTGAGCCTGCATGGGATGGATGACC
CGGAGAGAGAAGTATTAGAGTGGAGGTTTGACAGCCGCCTAGCATTTCATCACATGGCCCGAGAGCTGCA
TCCGGACTGTACTGGGTCTCTCTGGTTAGACCAGATCTGAGCCTGGGAGCTCTCTGGCTAACTAGGGAAC
CCACTGCTTAAGCCTCAATAAAGCTTGCCTTGAGTGCTTCAAGTAGTGTGTGCCCGTCTGTTGTGTGACT
CTGGTAACTAGAGATCCCTCAGACCCTTTTAGTCAGTGTGGAAAATCTCTAGCAGCATGTGAGCAAAAGG
CCAGCAAAAGGCCAGGAACCGTAAAAAGGCCGCGTTGCTGGCGTTTTTCCATAGGCTCCGCCCCCCTGAC
GAGCATCACAAAAATCGACGCTCAAGTCAGAGGTGGCGAAACCCGACAGGACTATAAAGATACCAGGCGT
TTCCCCCTGGAAGCTCCCTCGTGCGCTCTCCTGTTCCGACCCTGCCGCTTACCGGATACCTGTCCGCCTT
TCTCCCTTCGGGAAGCGTGGCGCTTTCTCATAGCTCACGCTGTAGGTATCTCAGTTCGGTGTAGGTCGTT
CGCTCCAAGCTGGGCTGTGTGCACGAACCCCCCGTTCAGCCCGACCGCTGCGCCTTATCCGGTAACTATC
GTCTTGAGTCCAACCCGGTAAGACACGACTTATCGCCACTGGCAGCAGCCACTGGTAACAGGATTAGCAG
AGCGAGGTATGTAGGCGGTGCTACAGAGTTCTTGAAGTGGTGGCCTAACTACGGCTACACTAGAAGAACA
GTATTTGGTATCTGCGCTCTGCTGAAGCCAGTTACCTTCGGAAAAAGAGTTGGTAGCTCTTGATCCGGCA
AACAAACCACCGCTGGTAGCGGTGGTTTTTTTGTTTGCAAGCAGCAGATTACGCGCAGAAAAAAAGGATC
TCAAGAAGATCCTTTGATCTTTTCTACGGGGTCTGACGCTCAGTGGAACGAAAACTCACGTTAAGGGATT
TTGGTCATGAGATTATCAAAAAGGATCTTCACCTAGATCCTTTTAAATTAAAAATGAAGTTTTAAATCAA
TCTAAAGTATATATGAGTAAACTTGGTCTGACAGTTACCAATGCTTAATCAGTGAGGCACCTATCTCAGC
GATCTGTCTATTTCGTTCATCCATAGTTGCCTGACTCCCCGTCGTGTAGATAACTACGATACGGGAGGGC
TTACCATCTGGCCCCAGTGCTGCAATGATACCGCGAGACCCACGCTCACCGGCTCCAGATTTATCAGCAA
TAAACCAGCCAGCCGGAAGGGCCGAGCGCAGAAGTGGTCCTGCAACTTTATCCGCCTCCATCCAGTCTAT
TAATTGTTGCCGGGAAGCTAGAGTAAGTAGTTCGCCAGTTAATAGTTTGCGCAACGTTGTTGCCATTGCT
ACAGGCATCGTGGTGTCACGCTCGTCGTTTGGTATGGCTTCATTCAGCTCCGGTTCCCAACGATCAAGGC
GAGTTACATGATCCCCCATGTTGTGCAAAAAAGCGGTTAGCTCCTTCGGTCCTCCGATCGTTGTCAGAAG
TAAGTTGGCCGCAGTGTTATCACTCATGGTTATGGCAGCACTGCATAATTCTCTTACTGTCATGCCATCC
GTAAGATGCTTTTCTGTGACTGGTGAGTACTCAACCAAGTCATTCTGAGAATAGTGTATGCGGCGACCGA
GTTGCTCTTGCCCGGCGTCAATACGGGATAATACCGCGCCACATAGCAGAACTTTAAAAGTGCTCATCAT
TGGAAAACGTTCTTCGGGGCGAAAACTCTCAAGGATCTTACCGCTGTTGAGATCCAGTTCGATGTAACCC
ACTCGTGCACCCAACTGATCTTCAGCATCTTTTACTTTCACCAGCGTTTCTGGGTGAGCAAAAACAGGAA
GGCAAAATGCCGCAAAAAAGGGAATAAGGGCGACACGGAAATGTTGAATACTCATACTCTTCCTTTTTCA
ATATTATTGAAGCATTTATCAGGGTTATTGTCTCATGAGCGGATACATATTTGAATGTATTTAGAAAAAT
AAACAAATAGGGGTTCCGCGCACATTTCCCCGAAAAGTGCCACCTGAC
